Addgene plasmid #227329: qTAG-N-Puro-mStayGold-LMNB1
Purpose: Donor template for Puro-2A-mStayGold insertion into the N-terminus of the LMNB1 locus. For nuclear envelope visualization. To be co-transfected with sgRNA plasmid px330-PITCh-LMNB1 (Addgene #207770)
Depositing lab: Laurence Pelletier. Depositing organization: Sinai Health System. Publication: qTAG: an adaptable plasmid scaffold for CRISPR-based endogenous tagging. Philip R, Sharma A, Matellan L, Erpf AC, Hsu WH, Tkach JM, Wyatt HDM, Pelletier L. EMBO J. 2024 Dec 12. doi: 10.1038/s44318-024-00337-5. PubMed 39668248.
Backbone
  Vector backbone: pUC19
  Backbone manufacturer: Invitrogen
  Backbone size w/o insert (bp): 2686
  Vector type: Mammalian Expression, CRISPR ; Donor Template
  Selectable markers: Puromycin
Growth in bacteria
  Bacterial resistance: Ampicillin, 100 μg/mL
  Growth temperature: 37°C
  Growth strain: DH5alpha
  Copy number: High Copy
Gene/Insert
  Gene/Insert name: LMNB1 Homology Arms flanking a Puro-2A-mStayGold (alt name: LMNB1)
  Species: H. sapiens (human)
  Insert size (bp): 3002
  Entrez Gene: LMNB1 (a.k.a. ADLD, LMN, LMN2, LMNB, MCPH26)
  Promoter: Promoterless
  Cloning method: Unknown
  Sequencing primers: 5′ CTGCAAGGCGATTAAGTTGGGTAAC; 3′ GGCTCGTATGTTGTGTGGAATTGT
Terms and licenses: Academic/Nonprofit Terms; Industry Terms: Not Available to Industry
Depositor comments: To be co-transfected with sgRNA plasmid px330-PITCh-LMNB1 (Addgene #207770): https://www.addgene.org/207770/
How to cite: qTAG-N-Puro-mStayGold-LMNB1 was a gift from Laurence Pelletier (Addgene plasmid # 227329 ; http://n2t.net/addgene:227329 ; RRID:Addgene_227329)
