[The description below was written by a language model from this plasmid's Addgene catalogue record and pLannotate feature annotations shown in this document.]
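Description:
qTAG-N-Puro-mStayGold-LMNB1 is a CRISPR knock-in donor template built on the pUC19 backbone, designed to tag the endogenous human LMNB1 gene at its N-terminus. It is propagated in E. coli as a high-copy plasmid through the ColE1/pUC origin and selected with ampicillin via the β-lactamase gene and its own promoter. Residual lacZα, lac promoter/operator and CAP-site sequences from pUC19 flank the insert, and short bom, rop and lacI fragments are also annotated.

The payload of about 3 kb is promoterless and consists of LMNB1 homology arms surrounding a Puro-2A-mStayGold cassette. Because it has no promoter of its own, puromycin N-acetyltransferase and the green fluorescent protein mStayGold should be expressed only after in-frame integration at the LMNB1 locus, where the native promoter drives them. The 2A peptide separates the resistance protein from the mStayGold–lamin B1 fusion. This arrangement allows puromycin enrichment of correctly edited mammalian cells. The feature table shows the PuroR coding sequence bracketed by lox71 and lox66 mutant sites in the same orientation, which would permit Cre-mediated excision of the selection marker after editing. An annotated LMNB1 coding fragment lies downstream and corresponds to part of the 3′ homology arm. mStayGold and the 2A element are not called by the automated annotation, but presumably occupy the unannotated interval between lox66 and the LMNB1 fragment.

The donor is intended to be co-transfected with a companion px330-PITCh-LMNB1 plasmid that supplies Cas9 and the guide RNA. The resulting cells express fluorescent lamin B1 at endogenous levels for visualization of the nuclear envelope.
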