Features (pLannotate 1.2.2; 14 found; start..end, strand, type, name):
    137..236     +  misc_feature   bom (fragment): basis of mobility region from pBR322
    242..399     -  CDS            lacZα (fragment): LacZα fragment of β-galactosidase; lacZ fragment
   1123..1156    +  protein_bind   lox71: Left element (LE) mutant of loxP (Araki et al., 2010). Cre-mediated recombination occurs in the 8-bp core sequence (GCATACAT). Cre recombinase
   1165..1761    +  CDS            PuroR (fragment): puromycin N-acetyltransferase; pac from Streptomyces; confers resistance to puromycin
   1834..1867    +  protein_bind   lox66: Right element (RE) mutant of loxP (Araki et al., 2010). Cre-mediated recombination occurs in the 8-bp core sequence (GCATACAT). Cre recombinase
   2704..3057    +  CDS            LMNB1 (fragment): LMNB1_HUMAN - Also known as LMN2, LMNB. Experimental evidence at protein level: Swiss-Prot protein existence level 1. Lamins are components of the nuclear lamina, a fibrous layer on the nucleoplasmic side of the inner nuclear membrane, which is thought to provide a framework for the nuclear envelope and may also interact with chromatin. From Homo sapiens (Human).
   3446..3462    -  protein_bind   lac operator: The lac repressor binds to the lac operator to inhibit transcription in E. coli. This inhibition can be relieved by adding lactose or isopropyl-β-D-thiogalactopyranoside (IPTG). lac repressor encoded by lacI
   3470..3500    -  promoter       lac promoter: promoter for the E. coli lac operon
   3515..3536    -  protein_bind   CAP binding site: CAP binding activates transcription in the presence of cAMP. E. coli catabolite activator protein
   3549..3641    -  CDS            lacI (fragment): lac repressor; lacI; The lac repressor binds to the lac operator to inhibit transcription in E. coli. This inhibition can be relieved by adding lactose or isopropyl-β-D-thiogalactopyranoside (IPTG).
   3824..4412    -  rep_origin     ori: high-copy-number ColE1/pMB1/pBR322/pUC origin of replication
   4583..5443    -  CDS            AmpR: β-lactamase; bla; confers resistance to ampicillin, carbenicillin, and related antibiotics
   5444..5548    -  promoter       AmpR promoter: bla
   5643..35      +  CDS            rop (fragment) (across the origin): Rop protein, which maintains plasmids at low copy number; rop
>Addgene plasmid #227329 | qTAG-N-Puro-mStayGold-LMNB1 | addgene full sequence | sequence record 451729 | Addgene NGS Result
TCGCGCGTTTCGGTGATGACGGTGAAAACCTCTGACACATGCAGCTCCCGGAGACGGTCACAGCTTGTCT
GTAAGCGGATGCCGGGAGCAGACAAGCCCGTCAGGGCGCGTCAGCGGGTGTTGGCGGGTGTCGGGGCTGG
CTTAACTATGCGGCATCAGAGCAGATTGTACTGAGAGTGCACCATATGCGGTGTGAAATACCGCACAGAT
GCGTAAGGAGAAAATACCGCATCAGGCGCCATTCGCCATTCAGGCTGCGCAACTGTTGGGAAGGGCGATC
GGTGCGGGCCTCTTCGCTATTACGCCAGCTGGCGAAAGGGGGATGTGCTGCAAGGCGATTAAGTTGGGTA
ACGCCAGGGTTTTCCCAGTCACGACGTTGTAAAACGACGGCCAGTGAATTCGGGGCGGCGGGAGGGCCCT
GGGCCCAGAGCCGCGCGGGTGGGCAGTCCCAGGCGTCCTTCCTTACAGCCCTGAGCCTGGTCCGGGAACC
GCCCAGCCGGGAGGGCCGAGCTGACGGTTGCCCAAGGGCCAGATTTTAAATTTACAGGCCCGGCCCCCGA
ACCGCCGAAGCGCGCTGCCTGCTCCCCATTGGCCCATGGTAGTCACGTGGAGGCGCCGGGGCGTGCCGGC
CATGTTGGGGAGTGCGGCGCCGCGGCCCGCGCCACCTCCGCCCCCCGCGGCTTGCCTCCAGCCCGCCCCT
CCCGGCCCTCCTCCCCCCGCCCGCCGCTCCGTGCAGCCTGAGAGGAAACAAAGTGCTGCGAGCAGGAGAC
GGCGGCGGCGCGAACCCTGCTGGGCCTCCATTCACCCTCGTCTTGCATTTTCCCGCGTGCGTGTGTGAGT
GGGTGTGTGTGTTTTCTTACAAAGGGTATTTCGCGATCGATCGATTGATTCGTAGTTCCCCCCCGCGCGC
CTTTGCCCTTTGTGCTGTAATCGAGCTCCCGCCATCCCAGGTGCTTCTCCGTTCCTCTAAACGCCAGCGT
CTGGACGTGAGCGCAGGTCGCCGGTTTGTGCCTTCGGTCCCCGCTTCGCCCCCTGCCGTCCCCTCCTTAT
CACGGTCCCGCTCGCGGCCTCGCCGCCCCGCTGTCTCCGCCGCCCGCCATGGGCAAGAGCAAGACCGGTA
GCTACCGTTCGTATAGCATACATTATACGAAGTTATCTGCTAGCATGACCGAGTACAAGCCCACGGTGCG
CCTCGCCACCCGCGACGACGTCCCCAGGGCCGTACGCACCCTCGCCGCCGCGTTCGCCGACTACCCCGCC
ACGCGCCACACCGTCGATCCGGACCGCCACATCGAGCGGGTCACCGAGCTGCAAGAACTCTTCCTCACGC
GCGTCGGGCTCGACATCGGCAAGGTGTGGGTCGCGGACGACGGCGCCGCGGTGGCGGTCTGGACCACGCC
GGAGAGCGTCGAAGCGGGGGCGGTGTTCGCCGAGATCGGCCCGCGCATGGCCGAGTTGAGCGGTTCCCGG
CTGGCCGCGCAGCAACAGATGGAAGGCCTCCTGGCGCCGCACCGGCCCAAGGAGCCCGCGTGGTTCCTGG
CCACCGTCGGCGTCTCGCCCGACCACCAGGGCAAGGGTCTGGGCAGCGCCGTCGTGCTCCCCGGAGTGGA
GGCGGCCGAGCGCGCCGGGGTGCCCGCCTTCCTGGAGACCTCCGCGCCCCGCAACCTCCCCTTCTACGAG
CGGCTCGGCTTCACCGTCACCGCCGACGTCGAGGTGCCCGAAGGACCGCGCACCTGGTGCATGACCCGCA
AGCCCGGTGCCGGATCCGGAGCTACTAACTTCAGCCTGCTGAAGCAGGCCGGAGACGTGGAGGAGAACCC
TGGACCTTCTAGAATAACTTCGTATAGCATACATTATACGAACGGTAGCACGCGTGGAGGTGGCGGTTCC
GGCAAGCCCATCCCCAACCCCCTGCTGGGCCTGGACAGCACCGGAGGTGGCGGAAGCATGGTGTCTACAG
GCGAGGAACTGTTTACCGGCGTGGTGCCCTTCAAGTTCCAGCTGAAGGGCACCATCAACGGCAAGAGCTT
CACCGTGGAAGGCGAGGGCGAGGGCAATAGCCACGAGGGCAGCCACAAAGGCAAGTATGTGTGCACCAGC
GGCAAACTGCCAATGTCTTGGGCCGCCCTGGGAACTAGCTTCGGCTATGGCATGAAATACTATACCAAGT
ACCCCAGCGGCCTGAAAAACTGGTTCCACGAGGTGATGCCTGAGGGCTTCACCTACGACAGACACATCCA
GTACAAGGGCGACGGCAGCATCCACGCCAAGCACCAGCACTTCATGAAGAACGGCACCTACCACAACATC
GTGGAGTTCACCGGCCAGGACTTCAAGGAGAACAGCCCCGTGCTGACCGGCGACATGGACGTGAGCCTGC
CCAACGAGGTGCAGCACATCCCCATTGATGACGGCGTGGAGTGCACAGTGACCCTGCAGTACCCTCTGCT
GAGCGACGAAAGCAAGTGCGTGGAAGCCTATCAGAACACCATCATCAAGCCCCTGCACAATCAGCCAGCC
CCCGATGTGCCATTTCACTGGATCAGAAAGCAGTACACCCAGAGCAAGGACGACACCGAGGAGAGAGACC
ACATCATCCAGAGCGAGACCCTGGAGGCCCACCTGCCTTGGCATGAGCCTAGCGCAAGCGCAGTGGGAGG
TGGCGGTTCCCTCGAGGGAGGAAGCGGAGGATCTGGCGGTACCGCGACTGCGACCCCCGTGCCGCCGCGG
ATGGGCAGCCGCGCTGGCGGCCCCACCACGCCGCTGAGCCCCACGCGCCTGTCGCGGCTCCAGGAGAAGG
AGGAGCTGCGCGAGCTCAATGACCGGCTGGCGGTGTACATCGACAAGGTGCGCAGCCTGGAGACGGAGAA
CAGCGCGCTGCAGCTGCAGGTGACGGAGCGCGAGGAGGTGCGCGGCCGTGAGCTCACCGGCCTCAAGGCG
CTCTACGAGACCGAGCTGGCCGACGCGCGACGCGCGCTCGACGACACGGCCCGCGAGCGCGCCAAGCTGC
AGATCGAGCTGGGCAAGTGCAAGGCGGAACACGACCAGCTGCTCCTCAAGTGAGTGCTAGCTGGCGGCCG
CGTTAGCGCCAAGGAGGGGCGGGGGCGCAACCGCGGCGACCAGCTCACCGGGTTCTGCCGTGGGGAGGGA
GCAGAGGCCAGGATGCACGCGTCCTTCTGAAGGAACAGGGTCTCGGTCTCCGGAAAGGAGAAAGAATCTA
GAGTTCATAGCGGAGCAGGGGTCGCGGAGGGGGCTCGAGCTGTAGCGCTGGGGGGCCGTGATGCCCATTT
CTAGATTTTGGATACCCGCTGGGACGTGGTAAGTGCGCGCCTGGGACTGCCGAGAAGGAGCTCCCGCTTT
CGCACTCGAATCCGGGGAGCCGGCGCGGAGAGGCGGCCCCTCAAAGCTTGGCGTAATCATGGTCATAGCT
GTTTCCTGTGTGAAATTGTTATCCGCTCACAATTCCACACAACATACGAGCCGGAAGCATAAAGTGTAAA
GCCTGGGGTGCCTAATGAGTGAGCTAACTCACATTAATTGCGTTGCGCTCACTGCCCGCTTTCCAGTCGG
GAAACCTGTCGTGCCAGCTGCATTAATGAATCGGCCAACGCGCGGGGAGAGGCGGTTTGCGTATTGGGCG
CTCTTCCGCTTCCTCGCTCACTGACTCGCTGCGCTCGGTCGTTCGGCTGCGGCGAGCGGTATCAGCTCAC
TCAAAGGCGGTAATACGGTTATCCACAGAATCAGGGGATAACGCAGGAAAGAACATGTGAGCAAAAGGCC
AGCAAAAGGCCAGGAACCGTAAAAAGGCCGCGTTGCTGGCGTTTTTCCATAGGCTCCGCCCCCCTGACGA
GCATCACAAAAATCGACGCTCAAGTCAGAGGTGGCGAAACCCGACAGGACTATAAAGATACCAGGCGTTT
CCCCCTGGAAGCTCCCTCGTGCGCTCTCCTGTTCCGACCCTGCCGCTTACCGGATACCTGTCCGCCTTTC
TCCCTTCGGGAAGCGTGGCGCTTTCTCATAGCTCACGCTGTAGGTATCTCAGTTCGGTGTAGGTCGTTCG
CTCCAAGCTGGGCTGTGTGCACGAACCCCCCGTTCAGCCCGACCGCTGCGCCTTATCCGGTAACTATCGT
CTTGAGTCCAACCCGGTAAGACACGACTTATCGCCACTGGCAGCAGCCACTGGTAACAGGATTAGCAGAG
CGAGGTATGTAGGCGGTGCTACAGAGTTCTTGAAGTGGTGGCCTAACTACGGCTACACTAGAAGAACAGT
ATTTGGTATCTGCGCTCTGCTGAAGCCAGTTACCTTCGGAAAAAGAGTTGGTAGCTCTTGATCCGGCAAA
CAAACCACCGCTGGTAGCGGTGGTTTTTTTGTTTGCAAGCAGCAGATTACGCGCAGAAAAAAAGGATCTC
AAGAAGATCCTTTGATCTTTTCTACGGGGTCTGACGCTCAGTGGAACGAAAACTCACGTTAAGGGATTTT
GGTCATGAGATTATCAAAAAGGATCTTCACCTAGATCCTTTTAAATTAAAAATGAAGTTTTAAATCAATC
TAAAGTATATATGAGTAAACTTGGTCTGACAGTTACCAATGCTTAATCAGTGAGGCACCTATCTCAGCGA
TCTGTCTATTTCGTTCATCCATAGTTGCCTGACTCCCCGTCGTGTAGATAACTACGATACGGGAGGGCTT
ACCATCTGGCCCCAGTGCTGCAATGATACCGCGAGACCCACGCTCACCGGCTCCAGATTTATCAGCAATA
AACCAGCCAGCCGGAAGGGCCGAGCGCAGAAGTGGTCCTGCAACTTTATCCGCCTCCATCCAGTCTATTA
ATTGTTGCCGGGAAGCTAGAGTAAGTAGTTCGCCAGTTAATAGTTTGCGCAACGTTGTTGCCATTGCTAC
AGGCATCGTGGTGTCACGCTCGTCGTTTGGTATGGCTTCATTCAGCTCCGGTTCCCAACGATCAAGGCGA
GTTACATGATCCCCCATGTTGTGCAAAAAAGCGGTTAGCTCCTTCGGTCCTCCGATCGTTGTCAGAAGTA
AGTTGGCCGCAGTGTTATCACTCATGGTTATGGCAGCACTGCATAATTCTCTTACTGTCATGCCATCCGT
AAGATGCTTTTCTGTGACTGGTGAGTACTCAACCAAGTCATTCTGAGAATAGTGTATGCGGCGACCGAGT
TGCTCTTGCCCGGCGTCAATACGGGATAATACCGCGCCACATAGCAGAACTTTAAAAGTGCTCATCATTG
GAAAACGTTCTTCGGGGCGAAAACTCTCAAGGATCTTACCGCTGTTGAGATCCAGTTCGATGTAACCCAC
TCGTGCACCCAACTGATCTTCAGCATCTTTTACTTTCACCAGCGTTTCTGGGTGAGCAAAAACAGGAAGG
CAAAATGCCGCAAAAAAGGGAATAAGGGCGACACGGAAATGTTGAATACTCATACTCTTCCTTTTTCAAT
ATTATTGAAGCATTTATCAGGGTTATTGTCTCATGAGCGGATACATATTTGAATGTATTTAGAAAAATAA
ACAAATAGGGGTTCCGCGCACATTTCCCCGAAAAGTGCCACCTGACGTCTAAGAAACCATTATTATCATG
ACATTAACCTATAAAAATAGGCGTATCACGAGGCCCTTTCGTC
